Addgene plasmid #148817: pAc5.1B-EGFP-DmBam-L17EM24EL28EV32E_AG
Purpose: Insect Expression of DmBam-L17EM24EL28EV32E
Depositing lab: Elisa Izaurralde. Depositing organization: Max Planck Institute for Developmental Biology. Publication: Drosophila Bag-of-marbles directly interacts with the CAF40 subunit of the CCR4-NOT complex to elicit repression of mRNA targets. Sgromo A, Raisch T, Backhaus C, Keskeny C, Alva V, Weichenrieder O, Izaurralde E. RNA. 2018 Mar;24(3):381-395. doi: 10.1261/rna.064584.117. Epub 2017 Dec 18. PubMed 29255063.
Backbone
  Vector backbone: Unknown
  Vector type: Insect Expression
Growth in bacteria
  Bacterial resistance: Ampicillin, 100 μg/mL
  Growth temperature: 37°C
  Growth strain: DH5alpha
  Copy number: Low Copy
Gene/Insert
  Gene/Insert name: DmBam-L17EM24EL28EV32E
  Species: D. melanogaster (fly)
  Mutation: one non silent mutation A239 to S, described as natural variant at UniProt.: P22745 (NCBI NM:057452.3).
  Entrez Gene: bam (a.k.a. Dmel_CG10422, BAM, Bam, Bam-C, BamC, BamF, CG10422, Dmel\CG10422, alpha, fs(3)neo61, ham)
  Cloning method: Unknown
Terms and licenses: Academic/Nonprofit Terms; Industry Terms: Not Available to Industry
Depositor comments: Plasmids from this collection were made available to the research community and donated after the lab closed. Please note that the sequence provided by the depositing laboratory may be theoretical/predicted or based on Sanger sequencing results. There may be discrepancies between sequencing results obtained by Addgene and the depositor sequence. If an Addgene verified sequence is not available, please contact before placing your order to request that our lab fully sequence the plasmid.
How to cite: pAc5.1B-EGFP-DmBam-L17EM24EL28EV32E_AG was a gift from Elisa Izaurralde (Addgene plasmid # 148817 ; http://n2t.net/addgene:148817 ; RRID:Addgene_148817)
