[The description below was written by a language model from this plasmid's Addgene catalogue record and pLannotate feature annotations shown in this document.]
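Description:
pAc5.1B-EGFP-DmBam-L17EM24EL28EV32E_AG is a 7.4 kb insect expression plasmid for producing a GFP-tagged mutant of the Drosophila melanogaster protein Bag-of-marbles (Bam). The catalogue lists the backbone as unknown, although the name and the annotated parts point to a pAc5.1-type vector. In bacteria it is maintained through a ColE1/pUC-type origin and selected with ampicillin via the β-lactamase gene and its own promoter. The feature annotation calls the origin high copy, whereas the catalogue lists the plasmid as low copy. Short fragments of a tetracycline resistance gene and of SV40 large T antigen are also detected; these appear to be non-functional backbone remnants. No selectable marker for insect cells is annotated.

The expression cassette is driven by the Drosophila actin 5C promoter, which gives strong constitutive transcription in fly cells. It is followed by EGFP and then the bam coding sequence, an arrangement consistent with an N-terminal EGFP fusion. A V5 epitope tag lies just downstream of bam, but the record does not show whether it is in frame or separated from the gene by a stop codon. An SV40 polyadenylation signal is annotated after the cassette, on the opposite strand. The insert carries four glutamate substitutions (L17E, M24E, L28E, V32E) near the N terminus, plus an A239S change that the depositor describes as a natural variant.

The associated publication concerns the direct interaction of Bam with the CAF40 subunit of the CCR4-NOT complex in repressing mRNA targets. The quadruple mutant was therefore probably used in that context, for example alongside wild-type Bam in binding or repression experiments, though the record does not state what the substitutions do.
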