Features (pLannotate 1.2.2; 10 found; start..end, strand, type, name):
     56..2568    +  promoter       Ac5 promoter: Drosophila melanogaster actin 5C promoter
   2588..3304    +  CDS            EGFP: EGFP is a basic (constitutively fluorescent) green fluorescent protein published in 1996, derived from Aequorea victoria. It is reported to be a rapidly-maturing weak dimer with moderate acid sensitivity.
   3353..4678    +  CDS            bam: BAM_DROME - Experimental evidence at protein level: Swiss-Prot protein existence level 1. Required to initiate both male and female gametogenesis. May regulate cystoblast cell divisions. From Drosophila melanogaster (Fruit fly).
   4698..4739    +  CDS            V5 tag: epitope tag from simian virus 5
   4839..4973    -  polyA_signal   SV40 poly(A) signal: SV40 polyadenylation signal
   4996..5080    -  CDS            large T antigen (fragment): large T antigen from SV40 (simian virus 40)
   5081..5551    +  CDS            TcR (fragment): tetracycline efflux protein; tet; confers resistance to tetracycline
   5595..6183    -  rep_origin     ori: high-copy-number ColE1/pMB1/pBR322/pUC origin of replication
   6354..7214    -  CDS            AmpR: β-lactamase; bla; confers resistance to ampicillin, carbenicillin, and related antibiotics
   7215..7319    -  promoter       AmpR promoter: bla
>Addgene plasmid #148817 | pAc5.1B-EGFP-DmBam-L17EM24EL28EV32E_AG | depositor full sequence | sequence record 291265 | Full Sequence
CTTCAAGGAATTAATTCTATATTCTAAAAACACAAATGATACTTCTAAAAAAAATCATGAATGGCATCAA
CTCTGAATCAAATCTTTGCAGATGCACCTACTTCTCATTTCCACTGTCACATCATTTTTCCAGATCTCGC
TGCCTGTTATGTGGCCCACAAACCAAGACACGTTTTATGGCCATTAAAGCTGGCTGATCGTCGCCAAACA
CCAAATACATATCAATATGTACATTCGAGAAAGAAGCGATCAAAGAAGCGTCTTCGGGCGAGTAGGAGAA
TGCGGAGGAGAAGGAGAACGAGCTGATCTAGTATCTCTCCACAATCCAATGCCAACTGACCAACTGGCCA
TATTCGGAGCAATTTGAAGCCAATTTCCATCGCCTGGCGATCGCTCCATTCTTGGCTATATGTTTTTCAC
CGTTCCCGGGGCCATTTTCAAAGACTCGTCGGTAAGATAAGATTGTGTCACTCGCTGTCTCTCTTCATTT
GTCGAAGAATGCTGAGGAATTTCGCGATGACGTCGGCGAGTATTTTGAAGAATGAGAATAATTTGTATTT
ATACGAAAATCAGTTAGTGGAATTTTCTACAAAAACATGTTATCTATAGATAATTTTGTTGCAAAATATG
TTGACTATGACAAAGATTGTATGTATATACCTTTAATGTATTCTCATTTTCTTATGTATTTATAATGGCA
ATGATGATACTGATGATATTTTAAGATGATGCCAGACCACAGGCTGATTTCTGCGTCTTTTGCCGAACGC
AGTGCATGTGCGGTTGTTGTTTTTTGGAATAGTTTCAATTTTCGGACTGTCCGCTTTGATTTCAGTTTCT
TGGCTTATTCAAAAAGCAAAGTAAAGCCAAAAAAGCGAGATGGCAATACCAAATGCGGCAAAACGGTAGT
GGAAGGAAAGGGGTGCGGGGCAGCGGAAGGAAGGGTGGGGCGGGGCGTGGCGGGGTCTGTGGCTGGGCGC
GACGTCACCGACGTTGGAGCCACTCCTTTGACCATGTGTGCGTGTGTGTATTATTCGTGTCTCGCCACTC
GCCGGTTGTTTTTTTCTTTTTATCTCGCTCTCTCTAGCGCCATCTCGTACGCATGCTCAACGCACCGCAT
GTTGCCGTGTCCTTTATGCGTCATTTTGGCTCGAAATAGGCAATTATTTAAACAAAGATTAGTCAACGAA
AACGCTAAAATAAATAAGTCTACAATATGGTTACTTATTGCCATGTGTGTGCAGCCAACGATAGCAACAA
AAGCAACAACACAGTGGCTTTCCCTCTTTCACTTTTTGTTTGCAAGCGCGTGCGAGCAAGACGGCACGAC
CGGCAAACGCAATTACGCTGACAAAGAGCAGACGAAGTTTTGGCCGAAAAACATCAAGGCGCCTGATACG
AATGCATTTGCAATAACAATTGCGATATTTAATATTGTTTATGAAGCTGTTTGACTTCAAAACACACAAA
AAAAAAAATAAAACAAATTATTTGAAAGAGAATTAGGAATCGGACAGCTTATCGTTACGGGCTAACAGCA
CACCGAGACGAAATAGCTTACCTGACGTCACAGCCTCTGGAAGAACTGCCGCCAAGCAGAGAGAGAGAGA
AAAAGAGGGAGAGCAGCTTAGACCGCATGTGCTTGTGTGTGAGGCGTCTCTCTCTTCGTCTCCTGTTTGC
GCAAACGCATAGACTGCACTGAGAAAATCGATTACCTATTTTTTATGAATGAATATTTGCACTATTACTA
TTCAAAACTATTAAGATAGCAATCACATTCAATAGCCAAATACTATACCACCTGAGCGATGCAACGAAAT
GATCAATTTGAGCAAAAATGCTGCATATTTAGGACGGCATCATTATAGAAATGCTTCTTGCTGTGTACTT
TTCTCTCGTCTGGCAGCTGTTTCGCCGTTATTGTTAAAACCGGCTTAAGTTAGGTGTGTTTTCTACGACT
AGTGATGCCCCTACTAGAAGATGTGTGTTGCACAAATGTCCCTGAATAACCAATTTGAAGTGCAGATAGC
AGTAAACGTAAGCTAATATGAATATTATTTAACTGTAATGTTTTAATATCGCTGGACATTACTAATAAAC
CCACTATAAACACATGTACATATGTATGTTTTGGCATACAATGAGTAGTTGGGGAAAAAATGTGTAAAAG
CACCGTGACCATCACAGCATAAAGATAACCAGCTGAAGTATCGAATATGAGTAACCCCCAAATTGAATCA
CATGCCGCAACTGATAGGACCCATGGAAGTACACTCTTCATGGCGATATACAAGACACACACAAGCACGA
ACACCCAGTTGCGGAGGAAATTCTCCGTAAATGAAAACCCAATCGGCGAACAATTCATACCCATATATGG
TAAAAGTTTTGAACGCGACTTGAGAGCGGAGAGCATTGCGGCTGATAAGGTTTTAGCGCTAAGCGGGCTT
TATAAAACGGGCTGCGGGACCAGTTTTCATATCACTACCGTTTGAGTTCTTGTGCTGTGTGGATACTCCT
CCCGACACAAAGCCGCTCCATCAGCCAGCAGTCGTCTAATCCAGAGACCCCGGATCGGGGTACCAACATG
GTGAGCAAGGGCGAGGAGCTGTTCACCGGGGTGGTGCCCATCCTGGTCGAGCTGGACGGCGACGTAAACG
GCCACAAGTTCAGCGTGTCCGGCGAGGGCGAGGGCGATGCCACCTACGGCAAGCTGACCCTGAAGTTCAT
CTGCACCACCGGCAAGCTGCCCGTGCCCTGGCCCACCCTCGTGACCACCCTGACCTACGGCGTGCAGTGC
TTCAGCCGCTACCCCGACCACATGAAGCAGCACGACTTCTTCAAGTCCGCCATGCCCGAAGGCTACGTCC
AGGAGCGCACCATCTTCTTCAAGGACGACGGCAACTACAAGACCCGCGCCGAGGTGAAGTTCGAGGGCGA
CACCCTGGTGAACCGCATCGAGCTGAAGGGCATCGACTTCAAGGAGGACGGCAACATCCTGGGGCACAAG
CTGGAGTACAACTACAACAGCCACAACGTCTATATCATGGCCGACAAGCAGAAGAACGGCATCAAGGTGA
ACTTCAAGATCCGCCACAACATCGAGGACGGCAGCGTGCAGCTCGCCGACCACTACCAGCAGAACACCCC
CATCGGCGACGGCCCCGTGCTGCTGCCCGACAACCACTACCTGAGCACCCAGTCCGCCCTGAGCAAAGAC
CCCAACGAGAAGCGCGATCACATGGTCCTGCTGGAGTTCGTGACCGCCGCCGGGATCACTCTCGGCATGG
ACGAGCTGTACAAGCCAAGCTTGAATTCTGCAGATATCCAGCACAGTGGCGGCCGCTCGAGTATGCTTAA
TGCACGTGACGTGTGTCCTGAGGGCAACGACGACCAGCAGGAAGACCACAATTTTAAGCAGGAAGAGGAG
CATGAAGCCTTAATGGAAGAAGGCAATGAAAACGAAGATCCGAGGAAAGCCACTTGTGAGTACGAGGATA
CGAACGAAGATGGTGCAACCTGCACATCGGGCGTTTTATCCGAAATCCAGGAGAACTTCGGTAGACTCCG
GTTGTGTGACGTTACTGCACCACTCCTCGAATTCCACGGTTTGGATTGCTTGCAACAGATTCAAAAGCGC
TCGCGCCATTTTGCATTCGACGGTTCTCCGGCCAAGAAGTCGCGATCCGGAGGCGTGTTGGTCACCGGGC
CAAAGCAGAAGCAACTGCAGAAGGAAAATGTGTGGAACCGGAAGAGTAAAGGCTCTGCGTCCGCGGATAA
TATTGAGAAACTGCCCATAACTATTGAGAAACTGCATATGATTGGTCTGCACGGCGATTGCTTAGAGCAC
AACGCCGTGCTGCGTTTGATGAATCTGTTCAGATCCCTGCATGATCACCTGACCGCCGATTTGGGCTTCT
CGCGCCAAAACTCAATGCCCTCGGACTATCTGTTCGATATGCCGGTGAAGAGCACGATGCCTAAGAGCTT
GAATGTGCGCTACCAACTGCAGGTGCTGTGCACCAAAGTAGAGCGCTTCCTTGTCCAGCAGCGCCGCACC
TTGGAGTCGAATCGCCACTTCGATTTCGAGAAATACGACGAGTGTGACAAGTTGCTTAAGGGTTTCGCAT
CCTATTTGGACAACTTCAAACTGCTTTTAAAGCCCAAAATGCGCAATCGAAACGGAAACTCGGGGAGCAA
TGCGGACAAGTTCCATACTCAGCGCATGGAGAGATTGCTAATTGGTCTGCGCGATTGGATCAAGGCTGCG
CATCTCAGTGTGCACGTATTTAACTGGGAAATGGATCTGGAGCACCGCTACTCCGGGGCCATGACCGAAA
GCCACAAGTCGTTGAACGAGCGGGCCATCCTTTTGTCCGGTGCCGAGCTAAGGGCGGCCGAAGCGCGTGG
AATCAGTGCGGAGGATCTGTTCATCGCCCAGAGATACAAACTGGGAGGTCCGATCTATTGCGTTCTGGAG
CAGCATGAGTTCCTCTCCGCTCTGATCGCCAATCCAGAGACCTATTTCCCGCCCAGTGTTGTCGCCATTT
GCGGGCCACAGAAGCTTGGCGCAGTGAGCATGGAGCAGCCGTCAGCGTCGGAGGAGGAGTTTGAGGAGAC
CGAGGAAGTGCCATCATCGCCACCTCGTCACACCGGACGTGTACCTCGCTTCAGAAGCTAAGGGCCCGCG
GTTCGAAGGTAAGCCTATCCCTAACCCTCTCCTCGGTCTCGATTCTACGCGTACCGGTCATCATCACCAT
CACCATTGAGTTTAAACCCGCTGATCAGCCTCGACTGTGCCTTCTAAGGCCTGAGCTCGCTGATCAGCCT
CGATCGAGGATCCAGACATGATAAGATACATTGATGAGTTTGGACAAACCACAACTAGAATGCAGTGAAA
AAAATGCTTTATTTGTGAAATTTGTGATGCTATTGCTTTATTTGTAACCATTATAAGCTGCAATAAACAA
GTTAACAACAACAATTGCATTCATTTTATGTTTCAGGTTCAGGGGGAGGTGTGGGAGGTTTTTTAAAGCA
AGTAAAACCTCTACAAATGTGGTATGGCTGATTATGATCAGTCGACCGATGCCCTTGAGAGCCTTCAACC
CAGTCAGCTCCTTCCGGTGGGCGCGGGGCATGACTATCGTCGCCGCACTTATGACTGTCTTCTTTATCAT
GCAACTCGTAGGACAGGTGCCGGCAGCGCTCTGGGTCATTTTCGGCGAGGACCGCTTTCGCTGGAGCGCG
ACGATGATCGGCCTGTCGCTTGCGGTATTCGGAATCTTGCACGCCCTCGCTCAAGCCTTCGTCACTGGTC
CCGCCACCAAACGTTTCGGCGAGAAGCAGGCCATTATCGCCGGCATGGCGGCCGACGCGCTGGGCTACGT
CTTGCTGGCGTTCGCGACGCGAGGCTGGATGGCCTTCCCCATTATGATTCTTCTCGCTTCCGGCGGCATC
GGGATGCCCGCGTTGCAGGCCATGCTGTCCAGGCAGGTAGATGACGACCATCAGGGACAGCTTCAAGGAT
CGCTCGCGGCTCTTACCAGCCAGCAAAAGGCCAGGAACCGTAAAAAGGCCGCGTTGCTGGCGTTTTTCCA
TAGGCTCCGCCCCCCTGACGAGCATCACAAAAATCGACGCTCAAGTCAGAGGTGGCGAAACCCGACAGGA
CTATAAAGATACCAGGCGTTTCCCCCTGGAAGCTCCCTCGTGCGCTCTCCTGTTCCGACCCTGCCGCTTA
CCGGATACCTGTCCGCCTTTCTCCCTTCGGGAAGCGTGGCGCTTTCTCAATGCTCACGCTGTAGGTATCT
CAGTTCGGTGTAGGTCGTTCGCTCCAAGCTGGGCTGTGTGCACGAACCCCCCGTTCAGCCCGACCGCTGC
GCCTTATCCGGTAACTATCGTCTTGAGTCCAACCCGGTAAGACACGACTTATCGCCACTGGCAGCAGCCA
CTGGTAACAGGATTAGCAGAGCGAGGTATGTAGGCGGTGCTACAGAGTTCTTGAAGTGGTGGCCTAACTA
CGGCTACACTAGAAGGACAGTATTTGGTATCTGCGCTCTGCTGAAGCCAGTTACCTTCGGAAAAAGAGTT
GGTAGCTCTTGATCCGGCAAACAAACCACCGCTGGTAGCGGTGGTTTTTTTGTTTGCAAGCAGCAGATTA
CGCGCAGAAAAAAAGGATCTCAAGAAGATCCTTTGATCTTTTCTACGGGGTCTGACGCTCAGTGGAACGA
AAACTCACGTTAAGGGATTTTGGTCATGAGATTATCAAAAAGGATCTTCACCTAGATCCTTTTAAATTAA
AAATGAAGTTTTAAATCAATCTAAAGTATATATGAGTAAACTTGGTCTGACAGTTACCAATGCTTAATCA
GTGAGGCACCTATCTCAGCGATCTGTCTATTTCGTTCATCCATAGTTGCCTGACTCCCCGTCGTGTAGAT
AACTACGATACGGGAGGGCTTACCATCTGGCCCCAGTGCTGCAATGATACCGCGAGACCCACGCTCACCG
GCTCCAGATTTATCAGCAATAAACCAGCCAGCCGGAAGGGCCGAGCGCAGAAGTGGTCCTGCAACTTTAT
CCGCCTCCATCCAGTCTATTAATTGTTGCCGGGAAGCTAGAGTAAGTAGTTCGCCAGTTAATAGTTTGCG
CAACGTTGTTGCCATTGCTGCAGGCATCGTGGTGTCACGCTCGTCGTTTGGTATGGCTTCATTCAGCTCC
GGTTCCCAACGATCAAGGCGAGTTACATGATCCCCCATGTTGTGCAAAAAAGCGGTTAGCTCCTTCGGTC
CTCCGATCGTTGTCAGAAGTAAGTTGGCCGCAGTGTTATCACTCATGGTTATGGCAGCACTGCATAATTC
TCTTACTGTCATGCCATCCGTAAGATGCTTTTCTGTGACTGGTGAGTACTCAACCAAGTCATTCTGAGAA
TAGTGTATGCGGCGACCGAGTTGCTCTTGCCCGGCGTCAACACGGGATAATACCGCGCCACATAGCAGAA
CTTTAAAAGTGCTCATCATTGGAAAACGTTCTTCGGGGCGAAAACTCTCAAGGATCTTACCGCTGTTGAG
ATCCAGTTCGATGTAACCCACTCGTGCACCCAACTGATCTTCAGCATCTTTTACTTTCACCAGCGTTTCT
GGGTGAGCAAAAACAGGAAGGCAAAATGCCGCAAAAAAGGGAATAAGGGCGACACGGAAATGTTGAATAC
TCATACTCTTCCTTTTTCAATATTATTGAAGCATTTATCAGGGTTATTGTCTCATGAGCGGATACATATT
TGAATGTATTTAGAAAAATAAACAAATAGGGGTTCCGCGCACATTTCCCCGAAAAGTGCCACCTGACGTC
TAAGAAACCATTATTATCATGACATTAACCTATAAAAATAGGCGTATCACGAGGCCCTTTCGT
